>Addgene plasmid #206042 | pAAVS1-Puro-CAG-mNG2(1-10) | addgene full sequence | sequence record 411117 | Addgene NGS Result
TAGTCTTCTTCCTCCAACCCGGGCCCCTATGTCCACTTCAGGACAGCATGTTTGCTGCCTCCAGGGATCC
TGTGTCCCCGAGCTGGGACCACCTTATATTCCCAGGGCCGGTTAATGTGGCTCTGGTTCTGGGTACTTTT
ATCTGTCCCCTCCACCCCACAGTGGGGCAAGCTTCTGACCTCTTCTCTTCCTCCCACAGGGCCTCGAGAG
ATCTGGCAGCGGAGAGGGCAGAGGAAGTCTTCTAACATGCGGTGACGTGGAGGAGAATCCCGGCCCTAGG
CTCGAGATGACCGAGTACAAGCCCACGGTGCGCCTCGCCACCCGCGACGACGTCCCCAGGGCCGTACGCA
CCCTCGCCGCCGCGTTCGCCGACTACCCCGCCACGCGCCACACCGTCGATCCGGACCGCCACATCGAGCG
GGTCACCGAGCTGCAAGAACTCTTCCTCACGCGCGTCGGGCTCGACATCGGCAAGGTGTGGGTCGCGGAC
GACGGCGCCGCGGTGGCGGTCTGGACCACGCCGGAGAGCGTCGAAGCGGGGGCGGTGTTCGCCGAGATCG
GCCCGCGCATGGCCGAGTTGAGCGGTTCCCGGCTGGCCGCGCAGCAACAGATGGAAGGCCTCCTGGCGCC
GCACCGGCCCAAGGAGCCCGCGTGGTTCCTGGCCACCGTCGGCGTCTCGCCCGACCACCAGGGCAAGGGT
CTGGGCAGCGCCGTCGTGCTCCCCGGAGTGGAGGCGGCCGAGCGCGCCGGGGTGCCCGCCTTCCTGGAAA
CCTCCGCGCCCCGCAACCTCCCCTTCTACGAGCGGCTCGGCTTCACCGTCACCGCCGACGTCGAGGTGCC
CGAAGGACCGCGCACCTGGTGCATGACCCGCAAGCCCGGTGCCTGATCTAGAGGGCCCGTTTAAACCCGC
TGATCAGCCTCGACTGTGCCTTCTAGTTGCCAGCCATCTGTTGTTTGCCCCTCCCCCGTGCCTTCCTTGA
CCCTGGAAGGTGCCACTCCCACTGTCCTTTCCTAATAAAATGAGGAAATTGCATCGCATTGTCTGAGTAG
GTGTCATTCTATTCTGGGGGGTGGGGTGGGGCAGGACAGCAAGGGGGAGGATTGGGAAGACAATAGCAGG
CATGCTGGGGATGCGGTGGGCTCTATGGGTCGACATTGATTATTGACTAGTTATTAATAGTAATCAATTA
CGGGGTCATTAGTTCATAGCCCATATATGGAGTTCCGCGTTACATAACTTACGGTAAATGGCCCGCCTGG
CTGACCGCCCAACGACCCCCGCCCATTGACGTCAATAATGACGTATGTTCCCATAGTAACGCCAATAGGG
ACTTTCCATTGACGTCAATGGGTGGAGTATTTACGGTAAACTGCCCACTTGGCAGTACATCAAGTGTATC
ATATGCCAAGTACGCCCCCTATTGACGTCAATGACGGTAAATGGCCCGCCTGGCATTATGCCCAGTACAT
GACCTTATGGGACTTTCCTACTTGGCAGTACATCTACGTATTAGTCATCGCTATTACCATGGTCGAGGTG
AGCCCCACGTTCTGCTTCACTCTCCCCATCTCCCCCCCCTCCCCACCCCCAATTTTGTATTTATTTATTT
TTTAATTATTTTGTGCAGCGATGGGGGCGGGGGGGGGGGGGGGGSGSGCSAGGGGGGGGGGGGGGGGGGG
AGGGGGGGGGGGGGGSGAGGCGGAGAGGTGCGGCGGCAGCCAATCAGAGCGGCGCGCTCCGAAAGTTTCC
TTTTATGGCGAGGCGGCGGCGGCGGCGGCCCTATAAAAAGCGAAGCGCGCGGCGGGCGGGAGTCGCTGCG
CGCTGCCTTCGCCCCGTGCCCCGCTCCGCCGCCGCCTCGCGCCGCCCGCCCCGGCTCTGACTGACCGCGT
TACTCCCACAGGTGAGCGGGCGGGACGGCCCTTCTCCTCCGGGCTGTAATTAGCGCTTGGTTTAATGACG
GCTTGTTTCTTTTCTGTGGCTGCGTGAAAGCCTTGAGGGGCTCCGGGAGGGCCCTTTGTGCGGGGGGAGC
GGCTCGGGGGGTGCGTGCGTGTGTGTGTGCGTGGGGAGCGCCGCGTGCGGCTCCGCGCTGCCCGGCGGCT
GTGAGCGCTGCGGGCGCGGCGCGGGGCTTTGTGCGCTCCGCAGTGTGCGCGAGGGGAGCGCGGCCGGGGG
CGGTGCCCCGCGGTGCGGGGGGGGCTGCGAGGGGAACAAAGGCTGCGTGCGGGGTGTGTGCGTGGGGGGG
TGAGCAGGGGGTGTGGGCGCGTCGGTCGGGCTGCAACCCCCCCTGCACCCCCCTCCCCGAGTTGCTGAGC
ACGGCCCGGCTTCGGGTGCGGGGCTCCGTACGGGGCGTGGCGCGGGGCTCGCCGTGCCGGGCGGGGGGTG
GCGGCAGGKGGGGGTGCCGGGCGGGGCGGGGCCGCCKCGGGCCGGGGRGGGCTCGGGGGAGGGGCGCGGC
GGCCCCCGGAGCGCCGGCGGCTGTCGAGGCGCGGCGAGCCGCAGCCATTGCCTTTTATGGTAATCGTGCG
AGAGGGCGCAGGGACTTCCTTTGTCCCAAATCTGTGCGGAGCCGAAATCTGGGAGGCGCCGCCGCACCCC
CTCTAGCGGGCGCGGGGCGAAGCGGTGCGGCGCCGGCAGGAAGGAAATGGGCGGGGAGGGCCTTCGTGCG
TCGCCGCGCCGCCGTCCCCTTCTCCCTCTCCAGCCTCGGGGCTGTCCGCGGGGGGACGGCTGCCTTCGGG
GGGGACGGGGCAGGGCGGGGTTCGGCTTCTGGCGTGTGACCGGCGGCTCTAGAGCCTCTGCTAACCATGT
TCATGCCTTCTTCTTTTTCCTACAGCTCCTGGGCAACGTGCTGGTTATTGTGCTGTCTCATCATTTTGGC
AAAGAATTCGCCACCATGGTGAGCAAGGGCGAGGAGGATAACATGGCCTCTCTCCCAGCGACACATGAGT
TACACATCTTTGGCTCCATCAACGGTGTGGACTTTGACATGGTGGGTCAGGGCACCGGCAATCCAAATGA
TGGTTATGAGGAGTTAAACCTGAAGTCCACCAAGGGTGACCTCCAGTTCTCCCCCTGGATTCTGGTCCCT
CATATCGGGTATGGCTTCCATCAGTACCTGCCCTACCCTGACGGGATGTCGCCTTTCCAGGCCGCCATGG
TAGATGGCTCCGGATACCAAGTCCATCGCACAATGCAGTTTGAAGATGGTGCCTCCCTTACTGTTAACTA
CCGCTACACCTACGAGGGAAGCCACATCAAAGGAGAGGCCCAGGTGATGGGGACTGGTTTCCCTGCTGAC
GGTCCTGTGATGACCAACACGCTGACCGCTGCGGACTGGTGCATGTCGAAGAAGACTTACCCCAACGACA
AAACCATCATCAGTACCTTTAAGTGGAGTTACACCACTGTAAATGGCAAGCGCTACCGGAGCACTGCGCG
GACCACCTACACCTTTGCCAAGCCAATGGCGGCTAACTATCTGAAGAACCAGCCGATGTACGTGTTCCGT
AAGACGGAGCTCAAGCACTCCATGTAAGAATTGACTCCTCAGGTGCAGGCTGCCTATCAGAAGGTGGTGG
CTGGTGTGGCCAATGCCCTGGCTCACAAATACCACTGAGATCTTTTTCCCTCTGCCAAAAATTATGGGGA
CATCATGAAGCCCCTTGAGCATCTGACTTCTGGCTAATAAAGGAAATTTATTTTCATTGCAATAGTGTGT
TGGAATTTTTTGTGTCTCTCACTCGGAAGGACATATGGGAGGGCAAATCATTTAAAACATCAGAATGAGT
ATTTGGTTTAGAGTTTGGCAACATATGCCCATATGCTGGCTGCCATGAACAAAGGTTGGCTATAAAGAGG
TCATCAGTATATGAAACAGCCCCCTGCTGTCCATTCCTTATTCCATAGAAAAGCCTTGACTTGAGGTTAG
ATTTTTTTTATATTTTGTTTTGTGTTATTTTTTTCTTTAACATCCCTAAAATTTTCCTTACATGTTTTAC
TAGCCAGATTTTTCCTCCTCTCCTGACTACTCCCAGTCATAGCTGTCCCTCTTCTCTTATGGAGATCCCT
CGACCTGCAGCCCAAGCTTGGATCCCTCGACAGTACTAAGCTTTACTAGGGACAGGATTGGTGACAGAAA
AGCCCCATCCTTAGGCCTCCTCCTTCCTAGTCTCCTGATATTGGGTCTAACCCCCACCTCCTGTTAGGCA
GATTCCTTATCTGGTGACACACCCCCATTTCCTGGAGCCATCTCTCTCCTTGCCAGAACCTCTAAGGTTT
GCTTACGATGGAGCCAGAGAGGATCCTGGGAGGGAGAGCTTGGCAGGGGGTGGGAGGGAAGGGGGGGATG
CGTGACCTGCCCGGTTCTCAGTGGCCACCCTGCGCTACCCTCTCCCAGAACCTGAGCTGCTCTGACGCGG
CTGTCTGGTGCGTTTCACTGATCCTGGTGCTGCAGCTTCCTTACACTTCCCAAGAGGAGAAGCAGTTTGG
AAAAACAAAATCAGAATAAGTTGGTCCTGAGTTCTAACTTTGGCTCTTCACCTTTCTAGTCCCCAATTTA
TATTGTTCCTCCGTGCGTCAGTTTTACCTGTGAGATAAGGCCAGTAGCCAGCCCCGTCCTGGCAGGGCTG
TGGTGAGGAGGGGGGTGTCCGTGTGGAAAACTCCCTTTGTGAGAATGGTGCGTCCTAGGTGTTCACCAGG
TCGTGGCCGCCTCTACTCCCTTTCTCTTTCTCCATCCTTCTTTCCTTAAAGAGTCCCCAGTGCTATCTGG
GACATATTCCTCCGCCCAGAGCAGGGTCCCGCTTCCCTAAGGCCCTGCTCTGGGCTTCTGGGTTTGAGTC
CTTGGCAAGCCCAGGAGAGGCGCTCAGGCTTCCCTGTCCCCCTTCCTCGTCCACCATCTCATGCCCCTGG
CTCTCCTGCCCCTTCCCTACAGGGGTTCCTGGCTCTGCTCTCCGAGCGGCCGCGATTATCAAAAAGGATC
TTCACCTAGATCCTTTTAAATTAAAAATGAAGTTTTAAATCAATCTAAAGTATATATGAGTAAACTTGGT
CTGACAGTTACCAATGCTTAATCAGTGAGGCACCTATCTCAGCGATCTGTCTATTTCGTTCATCCATAGT
TGCCTGACTCCCCGTCGTGTAGATAACTACGATACGGGAGGGCTTACCATCTGGCCCCAGTGCTGCAATG
ATACCGCGGGACCCACGCTCACCGGCTCCAGATTTATCAGCAATAAACCAGCCAGCCGGAAGGGCCGAGC
GCAGAAGTGGTCCTGCAACTTTATCCGCCTCCATCCAGTCTATTAATTGTTGCCGGGAAGCTAGAGTAAG
TAGTTCGCCAGTTAATAGTTTGCGCAACGTTGTTGCCATTGCTACAGGCATCGTGGTGTCACGCTCGTCG
TTTGGTATGGCTTCATTCAGCTCCGGTTCCCAACGATCAAGGCGAGTTACATGATCCCCCATGTTGTGCA
AAAAAGCGGTTAGCTCCTTCGGTCCTCCGATCGTTGTCAGAAGTAAGTTGGCCGCAGTGTTATCACTCAT
GGTTATGGCAGCACTGCATAATTCTCTTACTGTCATGCCATCCGTAAGATGCTTTTCTGTGACTGGTGAG
TACTCAACCAAGTCATTCTGAGAATAGTGTATGCGGCGACCGAGTTGCTCTTGCCCGGCGTCAATACGGG
ATAATACCGCGCCACATAGCAGAACTTTAAAAGTGCTCATCATTGGAAAACGTTCTTCGGGGCGAAAACT
CTCAAGGATCTTACCGCTGTTGAGATCCAGTTCGATGTAACCCACTCGTGCACCCAACTGATCTTCAGCA
TCTTTTACTTTCACCAGCGTTTCTGGGTGAGCAAAAACAGGAAGGCAAAATGCCGCAAAAAAGGGAATAA
GGGCGACACGGAAATGTTGAATACTCATACTCTTCCTTTTTCAATATTATTGAAGCATTTATCAGGGTTA
TTGTCTCATGAGCGGATACATATTTGAATGTATTTAGAAAAATAAACAAATAGGGGTTCCGCGCACATTT
CCCCGAAAAGTGCCACCTGTCATGACCAAAATCCCTTAACGTGAGTTTTCGTTCCACTGAGCGTCAGACC
CCGTAGAAAAGATCAAAGGATCTTCTTGAGATCCTTTTTTTCTGCGCGTAATCTGCTGCTTGCAAACAAA
AAAACCACCGCTACCAGCGGTGGTTTGTTTGCCGGATCAAGAGCTACCAACTCTTTTTCCGAAGGTAACT
GGCTTCAGCAGAGCGCAGATACCAAATACTGTTCTTCTAGTGTAGCCGTAGTTAGGCCACCACTTCAAGA
ACTCTGTAGCACCGCCTACATACCTCGCTCTGCTAATCCTGTTACCAGTGGCTGCTGCCAGTGGCGATAA
GTCGTGTCTTACCGGGTTGGACTCAAGACGATAGTTACCGGATAAGGCGCAGCGGTCGGGCTGAACGGGG
GGTTCGTGCACACAGCCCAGCTTGGAGCGAACGACCTACACCGAACTGAGATACCTACAGCGTGAGCTAT
GAGAAAGCGCCACGCTTCCCGAAGGGAGAAAGGCGGACAGGTATCCGGTAAGCGGCAGGGTCGGAACAGG
AGAGCGCACGAGGGAGCTTCCAGGGGGAAACGCCTGGTATCTTTATAGTCCTGTCGGGTTTCGCCACCTC
TGACTTGAGCGTCGATTTTTGTGATGCTCGTCAGGGGGGCGGAGCCTATGGAAAAACGCCAGCAACGCGG
CCTTTTTACGGTTCCTGGCCTTTTGCTGGCCTTTTGCTCACATGTTCTTTCCTGCGTTATCCCCTGATTC
TGTGGATAACCGTGCGGCCGCCAATTGCTTTCTCTGACCAGCATTCTCTCCCCTGGGCCTGTGCCGCTTT
CTGTCTGCAGCTTGTGGCCTGGGTCACCTCTACGGCTGGCCCAGATCCTTCCCTGCCGCCTCCTTCAGGT
TCCGTCTTCCTCCACTCCCTCTTCCCCTTGCTCTCTGCTGTGTTGCTGCCCAAGGATGCTCTTTCCGGAG
CACTTCCTTCTCGGCGCTGCACCACGTGATGTCCTCTGAGCGGATCCTCCCCGTGTCTGGGTCCTCTCCG
GGCATCTCTCCTCCCTCACCCAACCCCATGCCGTCTTCACTCGCTGGGTTCCCTTTTCCTTCTCCTTCTG
GGGCCTGTGCCATCTCTCGTTTCTTAGGATGGCCTTCTCCGACGGATGTCTCCCTTGCGTCCCGCCTCCC
CTTCTTGTAGGCCTGCATCATCACCGTTTTTCTGGACAACCCCAAAGTACCCCGTCTCCCTGGCTTTAGC
CACCTCTCCATCCTCTTGCTTTCTTTGCCTGGACACCCCGTTCTCCTGTGGATTCGGGTCACCTCTCACT
CCTTTCATTTGGGCAGCTCCCCTACCCCCCTTACCTCTCTAGTCTGTGCTAGCTCTTCCAGCCCCCTGTC
ATGGCATCTTCCAGGGGTCCGAGAGCTCAGC
Features (pLannotate 1.2.2; 14 found; start..end, strand, type, name):
    175..200     +  misc_feature   SA: splice acceptor site
    287..886     +  CDS            PuroR (fragment): puromycin N-acetyltransferase; pac from Streptomyces; confers resistance to puromycin
    924..1148    +  polyA_signal   bGH poly(A) signal: bovine growth hormone polyadenylation signal
   1152..1531    +  enhancer       CMV enhancer: human cytomegalovirus immediate early enhancer
   1533..1808    +  promoter       chicken β-actin promoter: No description available
   1809..2825    +  intron         chimeric intron: chimera between introns from chicken β-actin and rabbit β-globin
   2823..2891    +  CDS            HBB (fragment): HBB_LEPEU - Experimental evidence at protein level: Swiss-Prot protein existence level 1. Involved in oxygen transport from the lung to the various peripheral tissues. From Lepus europaeus (European hare).
   2886..3566    +  CDS            mNeonGreen: mNeonGreen is a basic (constitutively fluorescent) green/yellow fluorescent protein published in 2013, derived from Branchiostoma lanceolatum. It is reported to be a very rapidly-maturing monomer with moderate acid sensitivity.
   3676..3731    +  polyA_signal   β-globin poly(A) signal: rabbit β-globin polyadenylation signal (Gil and Proudfoot, 1987)
   4105..4941    +  misc_feature   HA-R: right homology arm from the adeno-associated virus integration site (AAVS1) within intron 1 of the human PPP1R12C gene
   5048..5908    -  CDS            AmpR: β-lactamase; bla; confers resistance to ampicillin, carbenicillin, and related antibiotics
   5909..6013    -  promoter       AmpR promoter: bla
   6116..6704    +  rep_origin     ori: high-copy-number ColE1/pMB1/pBR322/pUC origin of replication
   6816..168     +  misc_feature   HA-L (across the origin): left homology arm from the adeno-associated virus integration site (AAVS1) within intron 1 of the human PPP1R12C gene
