[The description below was written by a language model from this plasmid's Addgene catalogue record and pLannotate feature annotations shown in this document.]
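Description:
pAAVS1-Puro-CAG-mNG2(1-10) is a 7.4 kb donor (repair template) plasmid for CRISPR-assisted homology-directed integration of a split-mNeonGreen expression cassette into the AAVS1 safe-harbour locus of human cells. It is built on the small pYTK089 backbone, which supplies a high-copy ColE1/pUC-type origin and an ampicillin resistance gene (β-lactamase with its own promoter) for propagation in E. coli. The AAVS1 targeting cassette, apart from the mNG2(1-10) coding sequence, was derived from an earlier AAVS1-Puro-CAG-GFP donor plasmid.

The roughly 5.6 kb insert is flanked by left and right homology arms matching intron 1 of the human PPP1R12C gene, where the AAVS1 site lies. Just inside the left arm sits a promoterless selection module: a splice acceptor followed, according to the catalogue description, by a P2A peptide and the puromycin N-acetyltransferase gene, terminated by a bGH polyadenylation signal. Because it lacks its own promoter, puromycin resistance should arise mainly when the cassette is correctly integrated and spliced into the endogenous PPP1R12C transcript, which enriches for on-target events. Downstream, a CAG promoter (CMV enhancer, chicken β-actin promoter and chimeric β-actin/β-globin intron) drives constitutive expression of mNG2(1-10), the large non-fluorescent fragment of mNeonGreen2, ending in a rabbit β-globin poly(A) signal. The short HBB annotation ahead of the coding sequence is probably residual rabbit β-globin sequence from the CAG intron region rather than a separate gene.

Cells carrying this cassette serve as a parental line for endogenous tagging. Fusing the small complementary mNG2(11) strand to a protein of interest reconstitutes fluorescence. The associated work applied this approach to live imaging in human iPSCs.
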