Addgene plasmid #206042: pAAVS1-Puro-CAG-mNG2(1-10)
Purpose: Repair template for the integration of a mNG2(1-10) expression cassette into the AAVS1 locus in human cells.
Depositing lab: Alisa Piekny. Depositing organization: Concordia University. Publication: Endogenous tagging using split mNeonGreen in human iPSCs for live imaging studies. Husser MC, Pham NP, Law C, Araujo FRB, Martin VJJ, Piekny A. Elife. 2024 Apr 23;12:RP92819. doi: 10.7554/eLife.92819. PubMed 38652106.
Backbone
  Vector backbone: pYTK089
  Backbone size w/o insert (bp): 1874
  Total vector size (bp): 7451
  Vector type: Mammalian Expression, CRISPR, Synthetic Biology ; Donor template
  Selectable markers: Puromycin
Growth in bacteria
  Bacterial resistance: Ampicillin, 100 μg/mL
  Growth temperature: 37°C
  Growth strain: DH5alpha
  Copy number: Unknown
Gene/Insert
  Gene/Insert name: AAVS1 homology arms with SA-P2A-Puro marker and CAG-mNG2(1-10) expression cassette (alt name: AAVS1-Puro-CAG-mNG2(1-10))
  Species: H. sapiens (human)
  Insert size (bp): 5577
Resource information
  A portion of this plasmid was derived from a plasmid made by: The AAVS1 repair template (except for the mNG2(1-10) gene) was obtained from pAAVS1-P-CAG-GFP (Knut Woltjen, Addgene plasmid 80491). The pYTK089 was obtained from John Dueber (Addgene plasmid # 65196).
Terms and licenses: Academic/Nonprofit Terms; Industry Terms: Not Available to Industry
Depositor comments: Please visit https://doi.org/10.1101/2023.06.28.546942 for bioRxiv preprint.
How to cite: pAAVS1-Puro-CAG-mNG2(1-10) was a gift from Alisa Piekny (Addgene plasmid # 206042 ; http://n2t.net/addgene:206042 ; RRID:Addgene_206042)
